Addgene plasmid #115776: pCMV-Rev(NL4.3)
Purpose: pCMV-RevNL4.3 allows the expression of Rev protein.
Depositing lab: Damian Purcell. Depositing organization: University of Melbourne. Publication: High Throughput In Vitro Assessment of Latency Reversing Agents on HIV Transcription and Splicing. Khoury G, Purcell DFJ. J Vis Exp. 2019 Jan 22;(143). doi: 10.3791/58753. PubMed 30735158.
Backbone
  Vector backbone: pHIS
  Vector type: Mammalian Expression
Growth in bacteria
  Bacterial resistance: Kanamycin, 50 μg/mL
  Growth temperature: 37°C
  Growth strain: DH5alpha
  Copy number: High Copy
Gene/Insert
  Gene/Insert name: HIV-1 Rev protein (NL4.3)
  Mutation: None
  Promoter: CMV
  Cloning method: Restriction Enzyme; 5′ cloning site unknown (unknown if destroyed); 3′ cloning site unknown (unknown if destroyed)
Terms and licenses: Academic/Nonprofit Terms; Industry Terms: Not Available to Industry
Depositor comments: Also see Khoury et al. Retrovirology (2018) 15:36 https://doi.org/10.1186/s12977-018-0421-6
How to cite: pCMV-Rev(NL4.3) was a gift from Damian Purcell (Addgene plasmid # 115776 ; http://n2t.net/addgene:115776 ; RRID:Addgene_115776)
