[The description below was written by a language model from this plasmid's Addgene catalogue record and pLannotate feature annotations shown in this document.]
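Description:
pCMV-Rev(NL4.3) is a mammalian expression plasmid built on the pHIS backbone that produces the HIV-1 Rev protein from the NL4.3 strain, with no recorded mutations. It is maintained in E. coli as a high-copy plasmid through a ColE1/pUC-type origin of replication and is selected with kanamycin via an aminoglycoside phosphotransferase (KanR) gene. The backbone also carries cloning-vector remnants, including a T7 promoter, a pBluescript multiple cloning site fragment, lacZα and lacI fragments, and lac promoter/operator and CAP binding elements. None of these appear to contribute to the mammalian expression function.

The expression cassette starts with the human cytomegalovirus immediate early enhancer and promoter, followed by fragments annotated as CMV intron A and an adenovirus/immunoglobulin chimeric intron; introns of this kind are commonly placed upstream of a coding region to improve expression. Short stretches of HIV-1 leader sequence, annotated as a primer binding site fragment and the dimerisation initiation site, lie just upstream of the Rev coding sequence. A small nef fragment follows it, which suggests the insert derives from a spliced viral transcript, although the record does not say so. A bovine growth hormone polyadenylation signal ends the cassette. The cloning sites used are not recorded, and the annotated sequence is labelled a partial NGS result.

Rev enhances nuclear export of unspliced and incompletely spliced viral mRNAs, so the plasmid can supply Rev in trans to transfected cells. The associated publication concerns in vitro assessment of latency reversing agents on HIV transcription and splicing, consistent with use alongside Rev-dependent HIV reporter constructs.
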