Features (pLannotate 1.2.2; 18 found; start..end, strand, type, name):
     84..102     +  promoter       T7 promoter: promoter for bacteriophage T7 RNA polymerase
    117..133     -  misc_feature   MCS (fragment): pBluescript multiple cloning site
    162..541     +  enhancer       CMV enhancer: human cytomegalovirus immediate early enhancer
    542..745     +  promoter       CMV promoter: human cytomegalovirus (CMV) immediate early promoter
    881..930     +  intron         CMV intron (fragment): modified intron A from human cytomegalovirus
    946..1024    +  intron         chimeric intron (fragment): chimera between introns from adenovirus and immunoglobulin heavy chain genes
   1064..1131    +  ncRNA          HIV PBS (fragment): Accession: RF00375 - HIV primer binding site (PBS)
   1148..1187    +  ncRNA          HIV-1 DIS: Accession: RF00175 - Human immunodeficiency virus type 1 dimerisation initiation site
   1208..1558    +  CDS            Rev: human immunodeficiency virus 1 (HIV-1) Rev protein; rev; enhances nuclear export of unspliced and incompletely spliced viral mRNAs
   1702..1806    +  CDS            nef (fragment): NEF_HV1Z2 - Experimental evidence at protein level: Swiss-Prot protein existence level 1. Extracellular Nef protein targets CD4(+) T-lymphocytes for apoptosis by interacting with CXCR4 surface receptors. From Human immunodeficiency virus type 1 group M subtype D (isolate Z2/CDC-Z34) (HIV-1).
   1838..2045    +  polyA_signal   bGH poly(A) signal: bovine growth hormone polyadenylation signal
   2097..2113    -  protein_bind   lac operator: The lac repressor binds to the lac operator to inhibit transcription in E. coli. This inhibition can be relieved by adding lactose or isopropyl-β-D-thiogalactopyranoside (IPTG). lac repressor encoded by lacI
   2135..2153    -  promoter       lac UV5 promoter (fragment): E. coli lac promoter with an "up" mutation
   2168..2189    -  protein_bind   CAP binding site: CAP binding activates transcription in the presence of cAMP. E. coli catabolite activator protein
   2202..2294    -  CDS            lacI (fragment): lac repressor; lacI; The lac repressor binds to the lac operator to inhibit transcription in E. coli. This inhibition can be relieved by adding lactose or isopropyl-β-D-thiogalactopyranoside (IPTG).
   2477..3065    -  rep_origin     ori: high-copy-number ColE1/pMB1/pBR322/pUC origin of replication
   3208..4017    -  CDS            KanR: aminoglycoside phosphotransferase; aph(3')-Ia; confers resistance to kanamycin in bacteria or G418 (Geneticin®) in eukaryotes
   4635..81      -  CDS            lacZα (fragment) (across the origin): LacZα fragment of β-galactosidase; lacZ fragment
>Addgene plasmid #115776 | pCMV-Rev(NL4.3) | addgene full sequence | sequence record 226808 | Addgene Partial NGS Result
GGGGATGTGCTGCAAGGCGATTAAGTTGGGTAACGCCAGGGTTTTCCCAGTCACGACGTTGTAAAACGAC
GGCCAGTGAATTGTAATACGACTCACTATAGGGCGAATTGGGGATCGATCCACTAGTTCTAGATCCGATG
TACGGGCCAGATATACGCGTTGACATTGATTATTGACTAGTTATTAATAGTAATCAATTACGGGGTCATT
AGTTCATAGCCCATATATGGAGTTCCGCGTTACATAACTTACGGTAAATGGCCCGCCTGGCTGACCGCCC
AACGACCCCCGCCCATTGACGTCAATAATGACGTATGTTCCCATAGTAACGCCAATAGGGACTTTCCATT
GACGTCAATGGGTGGAGTATTTACGGTAAACTGCCCACTTGGCAGTACATCAAGTGTATCATATGCCAAG
TACGCCCCCTATTGACGTCAATGACGGTAAATGGCCCGCCTGGCATTATGCCCAGTACATGACCTTATGG
GACTTTCCTACTTGGCAGTACATCTACGTATTAGTCATCGCTATTACCATGGTGATGCGGTTTTGGCAGT
ACATCAATGGGCGTGGATAGCGGTTTGACTCACGGGGATTTCCAAGTCTCCACCCCATTGACGTCAATGG
GAGTTTGTTTTGGCACCAAAATCAACGGGACTTTCCAAAATGTCGTAACAACTCCGCCCCATTGACGCAA
ATGGGCGGTAGGCGTGTACGGTGGGAGGTCTATATAAGCAGAGCTCGTTTAGTGAACCGTCAGATCGCCT
GGAGACGCCATCCACGCTGTTTTGACCTCCATAGAAGACACCGGGACCGATCCAGCCTCCGCGGCCGGGA
ACGGTGCATTGGAACGCGGATTCCCCGTGCCAAGAGTGACGTAAGTACCGCCTATAGAGTCTATAGGCCC
ACCCCCTTGGCTTCTTATGCGACGGATCCCGTAATAAGCTTGAGGTGTGGCAGGCTTGAGATCTGGCCAT
ACACTTGAGTGACAATGACATCCACTTTGCCTTTCTCTCCACAGGTGTCCACTCCCAGGTCCAACTGCAG
CTCGGTTCTATCGATTCTAGACTCGAGGTCCGCGGCCGCGTGGCGCCCGAACAGGGACTTGAAAGCGAAA
GTAAAGCCAGAGGAGATCTCTCGACGCAGGACTCGGCTTGCTGAAGCGCGCACGGCAAGAGGCGAGGGGC
GGCGACTGGCATCTCCTATGGCAGGAAGAAGCGGAGACAGCGACGAAGAGCTCATCAGAACAGTCAGACT
CATCAAGCTTCTCTATCAAAGCAACCCACCTCCCAATCCCGAGGGGACCCGACAGGCCCGAAGGAATAGA
AGAAGAAGGTGGAGAGAGAGACAGAGACAGATCCATTCGATTAGTGAACGGATCCTTAGCACTTATCTGG
GACGATCTGCGGAGCCTGTGCCTCTTCAGCTACCACCGCTTGAGAGACTTACTCTTGATTGTAACGAGGA
TTGTGGAACTTCTGGGACGCAGGGGGTGGGAAGCCCTCAAATATTGGTGGAATCTCCTACAGTATTGGAG
TCAGGAACTAAAGAATAGTGCTGTTAACTTGCTCAATGCCACAGCCATAGCAGTAGCTGAGGGGACAGAT
AGGGTTATAGAAGTATTACAAGCAGCTTATAGAGCTATTCGCCACATACCTAGAAGAATAAGACAGGGCT
TGGAAAGGATTTTGCTATAAGATGGGTGGCAAGTGGTCAAAAAGTAGTGTGATTGGATGGCCTGCTGTAA
GGGAAAGAATGAGACGAGCTGAGCCAGCAGCAGATGGGGTGGGAGCAGTATCTCGAGTCTAGACTAGAGC
TCGCTGATCAGCCTCGACTGTGCCTTCTAGTTGCCAGCCATCTGTTGTTTGCCCCTCCCCCGTGCCTTCC
TTGACCCTGGAAGGTGCCACTCCCACTGTCCTTTCCTAATAAAATGAGGAAATTGCATCGCATTGTCTGA
GTAGGTGTCATTCTATTCTGGGGGGTGGGGTGGGGCAGGACAGCAAGGGGGAGGATTGGGAAGACAATAG
CAGGCATGCTGGGGAAGGCCTCGGACTAGTGGCGTAATCATGGTCATAGCTGTTTCCTGTGTGAAATTGT
TATCCGCTCACAATTCCACACAACATACGAGCCGCGGAAGCATAAAGTGTAAAGCCTGGGGTGCCTAATG
AGTGAGCTAACTCACATTAATTGCGTTGCGCTCACTGCCCGCTTTCCAGTCGGGAAACCTGTCGTGCCAG
CTGCATTAATGAATCGGCCAACGCGCGGGGAGAGGCGGTTTGCGTATTGGGCGCTCTTCCGCTTCCTCGC
TCACTGACTCGCTGCGCTCGGTCGTTCGGCTGCGGCGAGCGGTATCAGCTCACTCAAAGGCGGTAATACG
GTTATCCACAGAATCAGGGGATAACGCAGGAAAGAACATGTGAGCAAAAGGCCAGCAAAAGGCCAGGAAC
CGTAAAAAGGCCGCGTTGCTGGCGTTTTTCCATAGGCTCCGCCCCCCTGACGAGCATCACAAAAATCGAC
GCTCAAGTCAGAGGTGGCGAAACCCGACAGGACTATAAAGATACCAGGCGTTTCCCCCTGGAAGCTCCCT
CGTGCGCTCTCCTGTTCCGACCCTGCCGCTTACCGGATACCTGTCCGCCTTTCTCCCTTCGGGAAGCGTG
GCGCTTTCTCATAGCTCACGCTGTAGGTATCTCAGTTCGGTGTAGGTCGTTCGCTCCAAGCTGGGCTGTG
TGCACGAACCCCCCGTTCAGCCCGACCGCTGCGCCTTATCCGGTAACTATCGTCTTGAGTCCAACCCGGT
AAGACACGACTTATCGCCACTGGCAGCAGCCACTGGTAACAGGATTAGCAGAGCGAGGTATGTAGGCGGT
GCTACAGAGTTCTTGAAGTGGTGGCCTAACTACGGCTACACTAGAAGAACAGTATTTGGTATCTGCGCTC
TGCTGAAGCCAGTTACCTTCGGAAAAAGAGTTGGTAGCTCTTGATCCGGCAAACAAACCACCGCTGGTAG
CGGTGGTTTTTTTGTTTGCAAGCAGCAGATTACGCGCAGAAAAAAAGGATCTCAAGAAGATCCTTTGATC
TTTTCTACGGGGTCTGACGCTCAGTGGAACGAAAACTCACGTTAAGGGATTTTGGTCATGAGCTGTCGTT
GTGTCGTCAAGTCAGCGTAATGCTCTGCCAGTGTTACAACCAATTAACCAATTCTGATTAGAAAAACTCA
TCGAGCATCAAATGAAACTGCAATTTATTCATATCAGGATTATCAATACCATATTTTTGAAAAAGTCGTT
TCTGTAATGAAGGAGAAAACTCACCAAGGCAGTTCCATAGGATGGCAAGATCCTGGTATCGATCTGCGAT
TCCAACTCGTCCAACATCAATACAACCTATTAATTTCCCCTCGTCAAAAATAAGGTTATCAAGTGAGAAA
TCACCATGAGTGACGACTGAATCTGGTGAGAATGGCAAAAGTTTATGCATTTCTTTCCAGACTTGTTCAA
CAGGCCAGCCATTACGCTCGTCATCAAAATCACTCGCATCAACCAAACCATTATTCATTCGTGATTGCGC
CTGAGCGAGACGAAATACGCGATCGCTGTTAAAAGGACAATTACAAACAGGAATCGAATGCAAACGTCTC
AGGAACACTGCCAGCGCATCAACAATATTTTCACCTGAATCAGGATATTCTTCTAATACCTGGAATGCTG
TTTTTCCAGGGATCGCAGTGGTGAGTAACCATGCATCATCAGGAGTACGTATAAAATGCTTGATGGTGGG
AAGAGGCATAAATTCTGTCAGCCAGTTTAGTCTGACCATCTCATCTGTAACATCATTGGCAACGCTACCT
TTGCCATGTTTCAGAAACAACTCTGGCGCATCTGGCTTCCCATACAAGCGATAGATTGTCGCACCTGATT
GCCCTACATTATCGCGAGCCCATTTATACCCATATAAATCAGCATCCATGTTGGAATTTAATCGTGGCCT
CGACGTTTCCCGTTGAATATGGCTCATAACACCCCTTGTATTACTGTTTATGTAAGCAGACAGTTTTATT
GTTCATGATGATATATTTTTATCTTGTGCAATGTAACATCAGAGATTTTGAGACACAACGTGGCTTTCCC
CCCCCCCCCCATGACATTAACCTATAAAAATAGGCGTATCACGAGGCCCTATTTTAAATTCGAAAGTACT
GGACTCGTCGTTTTGTCGTTTTGTCGTTTCGTCGTTTTGTCGTTTTGTCGTTGGACTCGTCGTTTTGTCG
TTTTGTCGTTTCGTCGTTTTGTCGTTTCGTCGTTTTGTCGTTTTGTCGTTGGACTCGTCGTTTTGTCGTT
TTGTCGTTTCGTCGTTTTGTCGTTTTGTCGTTGGACTCGTCGTTTTGTCGTTTTGTCGTTTCGTCGTTTT
GTCGTTTTGTCGTTGGACTCGTCGTTTTGTCGTTTTGTCGTTGGACTCGTCGTTTTGTCGTTTTGTCGTT
TCGTCGTTTTGTCGTTTTGTCGTTGGACTCGTCGTTTTGTCGTTTTGTCGTTTCGTCGTTTCGTCGTTTT
GTCGTTTTGTCGTTGGACTCGTCGTTTTGTCGTTTTGTCGTTTCGTCGTTTTGTCGTTTTGTCGTTGGAC
CTGTTAACACGCCATTCGCCATTCAGGCTGCGCAACTGTTGGGAAGGGCGATCGGTGCGGGCCTCTTCGC
TATTACGCCAGCTGGCGAAAG
